>Addgene plasmid #117980 | pET28a-SdrG_N2N3-B1-HIS-ybbr | depositor full sequence | sequence record 222853 | pET28a-SdrG_N2N3-B1-HIS-ybbr sequence 6647 bps
TGGCGAATGGG
[124 nt withheld, positions 12-135]
C
[91 nt withheld, positions 137-227]
A
[49 nt withheld, positions 229-277]
CCTTTGACGTTGGAGTCCACGTTCTTT
[37 nt withheld, positions 305-341]
ACCCTATCTCGGTCTATTCTTTTGATTTATAAGGGATTTTGCCGATTTCGGCCTATTGGTTAAAAAATGA
GCTGATTTAACAAAAATTTAACGCGAATTTTAACAAAATATTAACGTTTACAATTTCAGGTGGCACTTTT
CGGGGAAATGTGCGCGGAACCCCTATTTGTTTATTTTTCTAAATACATTCAAATATGTATCCGCTCATGA
ATTAATTCTTAGAAAAACTCATCGAGCATCAAATGAAACTGCAATTTATTCATATCAGGATTATCAATAC
CATATTTTTGAAAAAGCCGTTTCTGTAATGAAGGAGAAAACTCACCGAGGCAGTTCCATAGGATGGCAAG
ATCCTGGTATCGGTCTGCGATTCCGACTCGTCCAACATCAATACAACCTATTAATTTCCCCTCGTCAAAA
ATAAGGTTATCAAGTGAGAAATCACCATGAGTGACGACTGAATCCGGTGAGAATGGCAAAAGTTTATGCA
TTTCTTTCCAGACTTGTTCAACAGGCCAGCCATTACGCTCGTCATCAAAATCACTCGCATCAACCAAACC
GTTATTCATTCGTGATTGCGCCTGAGCGAGACGAAATACGCGATCGCTGTTAAAAGGACAATTACAAACA
GGAATCGAATGCAACCGGCGCAGGAACACTGCCAGCGCATCAACAATATTTTCACCTGAATCAGGATATT
CTTCTAATACCTGGAATGCTGTTTTCCCGGGGATCGCAGTGGTGAGTAACCATGCATCATCAGGAGTACG
GATAAAATGCTTGATGGTCGGAAGAGGCATAAATTCCGTCAGCCAGTTTAGTCTGACCATCTCATCTGTA
ACATCATTGGCAACGCTACCTTTGCCATGTTTCAGAAACAACTCTGGCGCATCGGGCTTCCCATACAATC
GATAGATTGTCGCACCTGATTGCCCGACATTATCGCGAGCCCATTTATACCCATATAAATCAGCATCCAT
GTTGGAATTTAATCGCGGCCTAGAGCAAGACGTTTCCCGTTGAATATGGCTCATAACACCCCTTGTATTA
CTGTTTATGTAAGCAGACAGTTTTATTGTTCATGACCAAAATCCCTTAACGTGAGTTTTCGTTCCACTGA
GCGTCAGACCCCGTAGAAAAGATCAAAGGATCTTCTTGAGATCCTTTTTTTCTGCGCGTAATCTGCTGCT
TGCAAACAAAAAAACCACCGCTACCAGCGGTGGTTTGTTTGCCGGATCAAGAGCTACCAACTCTTTTTCC
GAAGGTAACTGGCTTCAGCAGAGCGCAGATACCAAATACTGTCCTTCTAGTGTAGCCGTAGTTAGGCCAC
CACTTCAAGAACTCTGTAGCACCGCCTACATACCTCGCTCTGCTAATCCTGTTACCAGTGGCTGCTGCCA
GTGGCGATAAGTCGTGTCTTACCGGGTTGGACTCAAGACGATAGTTACCGGATAAGGCGCAGCGGTCGGG
CTGAACGGGGGGTTCGTGCACACAGCCCAGCTTGGAGCGAACGACCTACACCGAACTGAGATACCTACAG
CGTGAGCTATGAGAAAGCGCCACGCTTCCCGAAGGGAGAAAGGCGGACAGGTATCCGGTAAGCGGCAGGG
TCGGAACAGGAGAGCGCACGAGGGAGCTTCCAGGGGGAAACGCCTGGTATCTTTATAGTCCTGTCGGGTT
TCGCCACCTCTGACTTGAGCGTCGATTTTTGTGATGCTCGTCAGGGGGGCGGAGCCTATGGAAAAACGCC
AGCAACGCGGCCTTTTTACGGTTCCTGGCCTTTTGCTGGCCTTTTGCTCACATGTTCTTTCCTGCGTTAT
CCCCTGATTCTGTGGATAACCGTATTACCGCCTTTGAGTGAGCTGATACCGCTCGCCGCAGCCGAACGAC
CGAGCGCAGCGAGTCAGTGAGCGAGGAAGCGGAAGAGCGCCTGATGCGGTATTTTCTCCTTACGCATCTG
TGCGGTATTTCACACCGCATATATGGTGCACTCTCAGTACAATCTGCTCTGATGCCGCATAGTTAAGCCA
GTATACACTCCGCTATCGCTACGTGACTGGGTCATGGCTGCGCCCCGACACCCGCCAACACCCGCTGACG
CGCCCTGACGGGCTTGTCTGCTCCCGGCATCCGCTTACAGACAAGCTGTGACCGTCTCCGGGAGCTGCAT
GTGTCAGAGGTTTTCACCGTCATCACCGAAACGCGCGAGGCAGCTGCGGTAAAGCTCATCAGCGTGGTCG
TGAAGCGATTCACAGATGTCTGCCTGTTCATCCGCGTCCAGCTCGTTGAGTTTCTCCAGAAGCGTTAATG
TCTGGCTTCTGATAAAGCGGGCCATGTTAAGGGCGGTTTTTTCCTGTTTGGTCACTGATGCCTCCGTGTA
AGGGGGATTTCTGTTCATGGGGGTAATGATACCGATGAAACGAGAGAGGATGCTCACGATACGGGTTACT
GATGATGAACATGCCCGGTTACTGGAACGTTGTGAGGGTAAACAACTGGCGGTATGGATGCGGCGGGACC
AGAGAAAAATCACTCAGGGTCAATGCCAGCGCTTCGTTAATACAGATGTAGGTGTTCCACAGGGTAGCCA
GCAGCATCCTGCGATGCAGATCCGGAACATAATGGTGCAGGGCGCTGACTTCCGCGTTTCCAGACTTTAC
GAAACACGGAAACCGAAGACCATTCATGTTGTTGCTCAGGTCGCAGACGTTTTGCAGCAGCAGTCGCTTC
ACGTTCGCTCGCGTATCGGTGATTCATTCTGCTAACCAGTAAGGCAACCCCGCCAGCCTAGCCGGGTCCT
CAACGACAGGAGCACGATCATGCGCACCCGTGGGGCCGCCATGCCGGCGATAATGGCCTGCTTCTCGCCG
AAACGTTTGGTGGCGGGACCAGTGACGAAGGCTTGAGCGAGGGCGTGCAAGATTCCGAATACCGCAAGCG
ACAGGCCGATCATCGTCGCGCTCCAGCGAAAGCGGTCCTCGCCGAAAATGACCCAGAGCGCTGCCGGCAC
CTGTCCTACGAGTTGCATGATAAAGAAGACAGTCATAAGTGCGGCGACGATAGTCATGCCCCGCGCCCAC
CGGAAGGAGCTGACTGGGTTGAAGGCTCTCAAGGGCATCGGTCGAGATCCCGGTGCCTAATGAGTGAGCT
AACTTACATTAATTGCGTTGCGCTCACTGCCCGCTTTCCAGTCGGGAAACCTGTCGTGCCAGCTGCATTA
ATGAATCGGCCAACGCGCGGGGAGAGGCGGTTTGCGTATTGGGCGCCAGGGTGGTTTTTCTTTTCACCAG
TGAGACGGGCAACAGCTGATTGCCCTTCACCGCCTGGCCCTGAGAGAGTTGCAGCAAGCGGTCCACGCTG
GTTTGCCCCAGCAGGCGAAAATCCTGTTTGATGGTGGTTAACGGCGGGATATAACATGAGCTGTCTTCGG
TATCGTCGTATCCCACTACCGAGATATCCGCACCAACGCGCAGCCCGGACTCGGTAATGGCGCGCATTGC
GCCCAGCGCCATCTGATCGTTGGCAACCAGCATCGCAGTGGGAACGATGCCCTCATTCAGCATTTGCATG
GTTTGTTGAAAACCGGACATGGCACTCCAGTCGCCTTCCCGTTCCGCTATCGGCTGAATTTGATTGCGAG
TGAGATATTTATGCCAGCCAGCCAGACGCAGACGCGCCGAGACAGAACTTAATGGGCCCGCTAACAGCGC
GATTTGCTGGTGACCCAATGCGACCAGATGCTCCACGCCCAGTCGCGTACCGTCTTCATGGGAGAAAATA
ATACTGTTGATGGGTGTCTGGTCAGAGACATCAAGAAATAACGCCGGAACATTAGTGCAGGCAGCTTCCA
CAGCAATGGCATCCTGGTCATCCAGCGGATAGTTAATGATCAGCCCACTGACGCGTTGCGCGAGAAGATT
GTGCACCGCCGCTTTACAGGCTTCGACGCCGCTTCGTTCTACCATCGACACCACCACGCTGGCACCCAGT
TGATCGGCGCGAGATTTAATCGCCGCGACAATTTGCGACGGCGCGTGCAGGGCCAGACTGGAGGTGGCAA
CGCCAATCAGCAACGACTGTTTGCCCGCCAGTTGTTGTGCCACGCGGTTGGGAATGTAATTCAGCTCCGC
CATCGCCGCTTCCACTTTTTCCCGCGTTTTCGCAGAAACGTGGCTGGCCTGGTTCACCACGCGGGAAACG
GTCTGATAAGAGACACCGGCATACTCTGCGACATCGTATAACGTTACTGGTTTCACATTCACCACCCTGA
ATTGACTCTCTTCCGGGCGCTATCATGCCATACCGCGAAAGGTTTTGCGCCATTCGATGGTGTCCGGGAT
CTCGACGCTCTCCCTTATGCGACTCCTGCATTAGGAAGCAGCCCAGTAGTAGGTTGAGGCCGTTGAGCAC
CGCCGCCGCAAGGAATGGTGCATGCAAGGAGATGGCGCCCAACAGTCCCCCGGCCACGGGGCCTGCCACC
ATACCCACGCCGAAACAAGCGCTCATGAGCCCGAAGTGGCGAGCCCGATCTTCCCCATCGGTGATGTCGG
CGATATAGGCGCCAGCAACCGCACCTGTGGCGCCGGTGATGCCGGCCACGATGCGTCCGGCGTAGAGGAT
CGAGATCTCGATCCCGCGAAATTAATACGACTCACTATAGGGGAATTGTGAGCGGATAACAATTCCCCTG
TAGAAATAATTTTGTTTAACTTTAAGAAGGAGATATACATATGGGTACCGAACAGGGTAGCAATGTGAAC
CATCTGATTAAAGTTACCGATCAGAGCATTACCGAAGGCTATGATGATAGTGATGGTATCATTAAAGCAC
ACGATGCCGAAAACCTGATTTATGATGTTACCTTTGAGGTGGATGATAAAGTGAAAAGCGGTGATACCAT
GACCGTGAACATTGATAAAAACACCGTTCCGAGCGATCTGACCGATAGCTTTGCAATTCCGAAAATCAAA
GATAACAGCGGTGAAATTATTGCCACCGGCACCTATGATAATACCAACAAACAAATCACCTACACCTTCA
CCGATTACGTGGATAAATACGAAAACATCAAAGCCCATCTGAAACTGACCAGCTATATCGATAAAAGCAA
AGTGCCGAACAACAACACCAAACTGGATGTTGAGTATAAAACCGCACTGAGCAGCGTGAATAAAACCATT
ACCGTTGAATATCAGAAACCGAACGAAAATCGTACCGCAAATCTGCAGAGCATGTTTACCAATATCGATA
CCAAAAATCATACCGTCGAACAGACCATTTATATCAATCCGCTGCGTTATAGCGCCAAAGAAACCAATGT
GAATATTAGCGGCAATGGTGATGAAGGCAGCACCATTATTGATGATAGCACCATCATCAAAGTGTACAAA
GTGGGCGATAATCAGAATCTGCCGGATAGCAATCGCATCTATGATTACAGCGAATATGAAGATGTGACCA
ACGATGATTATGCACAGCTGGGTAATAATAACGACGTGAATATCAACTTCGGCAATATTGATAGCCCGTA
TATTATCAAAGTGATCAGCAAATACGACCCGAACAAAGATGATTACACCACCATTCAGCAGACCGTTACC
ATGCAGACCACCATTAATGAATATACCGGTGAATTTCGTACCGCCAGCTATGATAACACAATTGCATTTA
GCACCAGCAGCGGTCAGGGTCAGGGTGATCTGCCTCCGGAAAAAACCTATAAAATCGGTGATTATGTGTG
GGAGGATGTGGATAAAGATGGCATTCAGAATACCAACGATAACGAAAAACCGCTGAGCAATGTTCTGGTT
ACCCTGACCTATCCGGATGGCACCAGCAAAAGCGTTCGTACCGATGAAGAAGGTAAATATCAGTTTGATG
GCCTGAAAAATGGCCTGACCTACAAAATCACCTTTGAAACACCGGAAGGTTATACCCCGACCCTGAAACA
TAGCGGCACCAATCCGGCACTGGATAGCGAAGGTAATAGCGTTTGGGTTACAATTAATGGCCAGGATGAT
ATGACCATTGATAGCGGCTTTTATCAGACCCCGGAGCTCAAGCTTCCTAGGTCTAGGCACCACCACCACC
ACCACGGATCCCTGGAAGTTCTGTTCCAGGGTCCGGACTCTCTGGAATTCATCGCTTCTAAACTGGCTTA
ACTCGAGTAAGATCCGGCTGCTAACAAAGCCCGAAAGGAAGCTGAGTTGGCTGCTGCCACCGCTGAGCAA
TAACTAGCATAACCCCTTGGGGCCTCTAAACGGGTCTTGAGGGGTTTTTTGCTGAAAGGAGGAACTATAT
CCGGAT
Features (pLannotate 1.2.2; 19 found; start..end, strand, type, name):
     12..467     +  rep_origin     f1 ori (sequence partly withheld): f1 bacteriophage origin of replication; arrow indicates direction of (+) strand synthesis
    494..551     +  promoter       AmpR promoter (fragment): bla
    560..1375    -  CDS            KanR: aminoglycoside phosphotransferase; aph(3')-Ia; confers resistance to kanamycin in bacteria or G418 (Geneticin®) in eukaryotes
   1497..2085    +  rep_origin     ori: high-copy-number ColE1/pMB1/pBR322/pUC origin of replication
   2271..2413    -  misc_feature   bom: basis of mobility region from pBR322
   2515..2706    -  CDS            rop: Rop protein, which maintains plasmids at low copy number; rop
   2723..3103    +  CDS            YPB1_ECOLX: Protein predicted: Swiss-Prot protein existence level 4. From Escherichia coli.
   3175..3466    -  CDS            TcR (fragment): tetracycline efflux protein; tet; confers resistance to tetracycline
   3481..3502    -  protein_bind   CAP binding site: CAP binding activates transcription in the presence of cAMP. E. coli catabolite activator protein
   3515..4597    -  CDS            lacI: lac repressor; lacI; The lac repressor binds to the lac operator to inhibit transcription in E. coli. This inhibition can be relieved by adding lactose or isopropyl-β-D-thiogalactopyranoside (IPTG).
   4598..4675    -  promoter       lacI promoter: lacI
   4683..4962    -  CDS            TcR (fragment): tetracycline efflux protein; tet; confers resistance to tetracycline
   4984..5002    +  promoter       T7 promoter: promoter for bacteriophage T7 RNA polymerase
   5003..5027    +  protein_bind   lac operator: The lac repressor binds to the lac operator to inhibit transcription in E. coli. This inhibition can be relieved by adding lactose or isopropyl-β-D-thiogalactopyranoside (IPTG). lac repressor encoded by lacI
   5042..5064    +  RBS            RBS: efficient ribosome binding site from bacteriophage T7 gene 10 (Olins and Rangwala, 1989)
   5069..6406    +  CDS            sdrG (fragment): SDRG_STAEP - Experimental evidence at protein level: Swiss-Prot protein existence level 1. Binds to the N-terminus of the B beta-chain of human fibrinogen and thereby interferes with thrombin cleavage and release of fibrinopeptide B, thus interfering with fibrin clot formation. This may hinder host defense against microbial infections. From Staphylococcus epidermidis.
   6419..6436    +  CDS            9xHis (fragment): 9xHis affinity tag
   6518..6567    +  CDS            SET1 (fragment): solubility-enhancement tag derived from T7 phage gene 10B
   6575..6622    +  terminator     T7 terminator: transcription terminator for bacteriophage T7 RNA polymerase
