>Addgene plasmid #117980 | pET28a-SdrG_N2N3-B1-HIS-ybbr | addgene full sequence | sequence record 227018 | Addgene NGS Result
TGTCGGCGATATAGGCGCCAGCAACCGCACCTGTGGCGCCGGTGATGCCGGCCACGATGCGTCCGGCGTA
GAGGATCGAGATCTCGATCCCGCGAAATTAATACGACTCACTATAGGGGAATTGTGAGCGGATAACAATT
CCCCTGTAGAAATAATTTTGTTTAACTTTAAGAAGGAGATATACATATGGGTACCGAACAGGGTAGCAAT
GTGAACCATCTGATTAAAGTTACCGATCAGAGCATTACCGAAGGCTATGATGATAGTGATGGTATCATTA
AAGCACACGATGCCGAAAACCTGATTTATGATGTTACCTTTGAGGTGGATGATAAAGTGAAAAGCGGTGA
TACCATGACCGTGAACATTGATAAAAACACCGTTCCGAGCGATCTGACCGATAGCTTTGCAATTCCGAAA
ATCAAAGATAACAGCGGTGAAATTATTGCCACCGGCACCTATGATAATACCAACAAACAAATCACCTACA
CCTTCACCGATTACGTGGATAAATACGAAAACATCAAAGCCCATCTGAAACTGACCAGCTATATCGATAA
AAGCAAAGTGCCGAACAACAACACCAAACTGGATGTTGAGTATAAAACCGCACTGAGCAGCGTGAATAAA
ACCATTACCGTTGAATATCAGAAACCGAACGAAAATCGTACCGCAAATCTGCAGAGCATGTTTACCAATA
TCGATACCAAAAATCATACCGTCGAACAGACCATTTATATCAATCCGCTGCGTTATAGCGCCAAAGAAAC
CAATGTGAATATTAGCGGCAATGGTGATGAAGGCAGCACCATTATTGATGATAGCACCATCATCAAAGTG
TACAAAGTGGGCGATAATCAGAATCTGCCGGATAGCAATCGCATCTATGATTACAGCGAATATGAAGATG
TGACCAACGATGATTATGCACAGCTGGGTAATAATAACGACGTGAATATCAACTTCGGCAATATTGATAG
CCCGTATATTATCAAAGTGATCAGCAAATACGACCCGAACAAAGATGATTACACCACCATTCAGCAGACC
GTTACCATGCAGACCACCATTAATGAATATACCGGTGAATTTCGTACCGCCAGCTATGATAACACAATTG
CATTTAGCACCAGCAGCGGTCAGGGTCAGGGTGATCTGCCTCCGGAAAAAACCTATAAAATCGGTGATTA
TGTGTGGGAGGATGTGGATAAAGATGGCATTCAGAATACCAACGATAACGAAAAACCGCTGAGCAATGTT
CTGGTTACCCTGACCTATCCGGATGGCACCAGCAAAAGCGTTCGTACCGATGAAGAAGGTAAATATCAGT
TTGATGGCCTGAAAAATGGCCTGACCTACAAAATCACCTTTGAAACACCGGAAGGTTATACCCCGACCCT
GAAACATAGCGGCACCAATCCGGCACTGGATAGCGAAGGTAATAGCGTTTGGGTTACAATTAATGGCCAG
GATGATATGACCATTGATAGCGGCTTTTATCAGACCCCGGAGCTCAAGCTTCCTAGGTCTAGGCACCACC
ACCACCACCACGGATCCCTGGAAGTTCTGTTCCAGGGTCCGGACTCTCTGGAATTCATCGCTTCTAAACT
GGCTTAACTCGAGTAAGATCCGGCTGCTAACAAAGCCCGAAAGGAAGCTGAGTTGGCTGCTGCCACCGCT
GAGCAATAACTAGCATAACCCCTTGGGGCCTCTAAACGGGTCTTGAGGGGTTTTTTGCTGAAAGGAGGAA
CTATATCCGGATTGGCGAATGGG
[124 nt withheld, positions 1774-1897]
C
[91 nt withheld, positions 1899-1989]
A
[49 nt withheld, positions 1991-2039]
CCTTTGACGTTGGAGTCCACGTTCTTT
[37 nt withheld, positions 2067-2103]
ACCCTATCTCGGTCTATTCTTTTGATTTATAAGGGATTTTGCCGATTTCGGCCTATTGGTTAAAAAATGA
GCTGATTTAACAAAAATTTAACGCGAATTTTAACAAAATATTAACGCTTACAATTTAGGTGGCACTTTTC
GGGGAAATGTGCGCGGAACCCCTATTTGTTTATTTTTCTAAATACATTCAAATATGTATCCGCTCATGAA
TTAATTCTTAGAAAAACTCATCGAGCATCAAATGAAACTGCAATTTATTCATATCAGGATTATCAATACC
ATATTTTTGAAAAAGCCGTTTCTGTAATGAAGGAGAAAACTCACCGAGGCAGTTCCATAGGATGGCAAGA
TCCTGGTATCGGTCTGCGATTCCGACTCGTCCAACATCAATACAACCTATTAATTTCCCCTCGTCAAAAA
TAAGGTTATCAAGTGAGAAATCACCATGAGTGACGACTGAATCCGGTGAGAATGGCAAAAGTTTATGCAT
TTCTTTCCAGACTTGTTCAACAGGCCAGCCATTACGCTCGTCATCAAAATCACTCGCATCAACCAAACCG
TTATTCATTCGTGATTGCGCCTGAGCGAGACGAAATACGCGATCGCTGTTAAAAGGACAATTACAAACAG
GAATCGAATGCAACCGGCGCAGGAACACTGCCAGCGCATCAACAATATTTTCACCTGAATCAGGATATTC
TTCTAATACCTGGAATGCTGTTTTCCCGGGGATCGCAGTGGTGAGTAACCATGCATCATCAGGAGTACGG
ATAAAATGCTTGATGGTCGGAAGAGGCATAAATTCCGTCAGCCAGTTTAGTCTGACCATCTCATCTGTAA
CATCATTGGCAACGCTACCTTTGCCATGTTTCAGAAACAACTCTGGCGCATCGGGCTTCCCATACAATCG
ATAGATTGTCGCACCTGATTGCCCGACATTATCGCGAGCCCATTTATACCCATATAAATCAGCATCCATG
TTGGAATTTAATCGCGGCCTAGAGCAAGACGTTTCCCGTTGAATATGGCTCATAACACCCCTTGTATTAC
TGTTTATGTAAGCAGACAGTTTTATTGTTCATGACCAAAATCCCTTAACGTGAGTTTTCGTTCCACTGAG
CGTCAGACCCCGTAGAAAAGATCAAAGGATCTTCTTGAGATCCTTTTTTTCTGCGCGTAATCTGCTGCTT
GCAAACAAAAAAACCACCGCTACCAGCGGTGGTTTGTTTGCCGGATCAAGAGCTACCAACTCTTTTTCCG
AAGGTAACTGGCTTCAGCAGAGCGCAGATACCAAATACTGTCCTTCTAGTGTAGCCGTAGTTAGGCCACC
ACTTCAAGAACTCTGTAGCACCGCCTACATACCTCGCTCTGCTAATCCTGTTACCAGTGGCTGCTGCCAG
TGGCGATAAGTCGTGTCTTACCGGGTTGGACTCAAGACGATAGTTACCGGATAAGGCGCAGCGGTCGGGC
TGAACGGGGGGTTCGTGCACACAGCCCAGCTTGGAGCGAACGACCTACACCGAACTGAGATACCTACAGC
GTGAGCTATGAGAAAGCGCCACGCTTCCCGAAGGGAGAAAGGCGGACAGGTATCCGGTAAGCGGCAGGGT
CGGAACAGGAGAGCGCACGAGGGAGCTTCCAGGGGGAAACGCCTGGTATCTTTATAGTCCTGTCGGGTTT
CGCCACCTCTGACTTGAGCGTCGATTTTTGTGATGCTCGTCAGGGGGGCGGAGCCTATGGAAAAACGCCA
GCAACGCGGCCTTTTTACGGTTCCTGGCCTTTTGCTGGCCTTTTGCTCACATGTTCTTTCCTGCGTTATC
CCCTGATTCTGTGGATAACCGTATTACCGCCTTTGAGTGAGCTGATACCGCTCGCCGCAGCCGAACGACC
GAGCGCAGCGAGTCAGTGAGCGAGGAAGCGGAAGAGCGCCTGATGCGGTATTTTCTCCTTACGCATCTGT
GCGGTATTTCACACCGCAATGGTGCACTCTCAGTACAATCTGCTCTGATGCCGCATAGTTAAGCCAGTAT
ACACTCCGCTATCGCTACGTGACTGGGTCATGGCTGCGCCCCGACACCCGCCAACACCCGCTGACGCGCC
CTGACGGGCTTGTCTGCTCCCGGCATCCGCTTACAGACAAGCTGTGACCGTCTCCGGGAGCTGCATGTGT
CAGAGGTTTTCACCGTCATCACCGAAACGCGCGAGGCAGCTGCGGTAAAGCTCATCAGCGTGGTCGTGAA
GCGATTCACAGATGTCTGCCTGTTCATCCGCGTCCAGCTCGTTGAGTTTCTCCAGAAGCGTTAATGTCTG
GCTTCTGATAAAGCGGGCCATGTTAAGGGCGGTTTTTTCCTGTTTGGTCACTGATGCCTCCGTGTAAGGG
GGATTTCTGTTCATGGGGGTAATGATACCGATGAAACGAGAGAGGATGCTCACGATACGGGTTACTGATG
ATGAACATGCCCGGTTACTGGAACGTTGTGAGGGTAAACAACTGGCGGTATGGATGCGGCGGGACCAGAG
AAAAATCACTCAGGGTCAATGCCAGCGCTTCGTTAATACAGATGTAGGTGTTCCACAGGGTAGCCAGCAG
CATCCTGCGATGCAGATCCGGAACATAATGGTGCAGGGCGCTGACTTCCGCGTTTCCAGACTTTACGAAA
CACGGAAACCGAAGACCATTCATGTTGTTGCTCAGGTCGCAGACGTTTTGCAGCAGCAGTCGCTTCACGT
TCGCTCGCGTATCGGTGATTCATTCTGCTAACCAGTAAGGCAACCCCGCCAGCCTAGCCGGGTCCTCAAC
GACAGGAGCACGATCATGCGCACCCGTGGGGCCGCCATGCCGGCGATAATGGCCTGCTTCTCGCCGAAAC
GTTTGGTGGCGGGACCAGTGACGAAGGCTTGAGCGAGGGCGTGCAAGATTCCGAATACCGCAAGCGACAG
GCCGATCATCGTCGCGCTCCAGCGAAAGCGGTCCTCGCCGAAAATGACCCAGAGCGCTGCCGGCACCTGT
CCTACGAGTTGCATGATAAAGAAGACAGTCATAAGTGCGGCGACGATAGTCATGCCCCGCGCCCACCGGA
AGGAGCTGACTGGGTTGAAGGCTCTCAAGGGCATCGGTCGAGATCCCGGTGCCTAATGAGTGAGCTAACT
TACATTAATTGCGTTGCGCTCACTGCCCGCTTTCCAGTCGGGAAACCTGTCGTGCCAGCTGCATTAATGA
ATCGGCCAACGCGCGGGGAGAGGCGGTTTGCGTATTGGGCGCCAGGGTGGTTTTTCTTTTCACCAGTGAG
ACGGGCAACAGCTGATTGCCCTTCACCGCCTGGCCCTGAGAGAGTTGCAGCAAGCGGTCCACGCTGGTTT
GCCCCAGCAGGCGAAAATCCTGTTTGATGGTGGTTAACGGCGGGATATAACATGAGCTGTCTTCGGTATC
GTCGTATCCCACTACCGAGATATCCGCACCAACGCGCAGCCCGGACTCGGTAATGGCGCGCATTGCGCCC
AGCGCCATCTGATCGTTGGCAACCAGCATCGCAGTGGGAACGATGCCCTCATTCAGCATTTGCATGGTTT
GTTGAAAACCGGACATGGCACTCCAGTCGCCTTCCCGTTCCGCTATCGGCTGAATTTGATTGCGAGTGAG
ATATTTATGCCAGCCAGCCAGACGCAGACGCGCCGAGACAGAACTTAATGGGCCCGCTAACAGCGCGATT
TGCTGGTGACCCAATGCGACCAGATGCTCCACGCCCAGTCGCGTACCGTCTTCATGGGAGAAAATAATAC
TGTTGATGGGTGTCTGGTCAGAGACATCAAGAAATAACGCCGGAACATTAGTGCAGGCAGCTTCCACAGC
AATGGCATCCTGGTCATCCAGCGGATAGTTAATGATCAGCCCACTGACGCGTTGCGCGAGAAGATTGTGC
ACCGCCGCTTTACAGGCTTCGACGCCGCTTCGTTCTACCATCGACACCACCACGCTGGCACCCAGTTGAT
CGGCGCGAGATTTAATCGCCGCGACAATTTGCGACGGCGCGTGCAGGGCCAGACTGGAGGTGGCAACGCC
AATCAGCAACGACTGTTTGCCCGCCAGTTGTTGTGCCACGCGGTTGGGAATGTAATTCAGCTCCGCCATC
GCCGCTTCCACTTTTTCCCGCGTTTTCGCAGAAACGTGGCTGGCCTGGTTCACCACGCGGGAAACGGTCT
GATAAGAGACACCGGCATACTCTGCGACATCGTATAACGTTACTGGTTTCACATTCACCACCCTGAATTG
ACTCTCTTCCGGGCGCTATCATGCCATACCGCGAAAGGTTTTGCGCCATTCGATGGTGTCCGGGATCTCG
ACGCTCTCCCTTATGCGACTCCTGCATTAGGAAGCAGCCCAGTAGTAGGTTGAGGCCGTTGAGCACCGCC
GCCGCAAGGAATGGTGCATGCAAGGAGATGGCGCCCAACAGTCCCCCGGCCACGGGGCCTGCCACCATAC
CCACGCCGAAACAAGCGCTCATGAGCCCGAAGTGGCGAGCCCGATCTTCCCCATCGGTGA
Features (pLannotate 1.2.2; 19 found; start..end, strand, type, name):
     99..117     +  promoter       T7 promoter: promoter for bacteriophage T7 RNA polymerase
    118..142     +  protein_bind   lac operator: The lac repressor binds to the lac operator to inhibit transcription in E. coli. This inhibition can be relieved by adding lactose or isopropyl-β-D-thiogalactopyranoside (IPTG). lac repressor encoded by lacI
    157..179     +  RBS            RBS: efficient ribosome binding site from bacteriophage T7 gene 10 (Olins and Rangwala, 1989)
    184..1521    +  CDS            sdrG (fragment): SDRG_STAEP - Experimental evidence at protein level: Swiss-Prot protein existence level 1. Binds to the N-terminus of the B beta-chain of human fibrinogen and thereby interferes with thrombin cleavage and release of fibrinopeptide B, thus interfering with fibrin clot formation. This may hinder host defense against microbial infections. From Staphylococcus epidermidis.
   1534..1551    +  CDS            9xHis (fragment): 9xHis affinity tag
   1633..1682    +  CDS            SET1 (fragment): solubility-enhancement tag derived from T7 phage gene 10B
   1690..1737    +  terminator     T7 terminator: transcription terminator for bacteriophage T7 RNA polymerase
   1774..2202    +  rep_origin     f1 ori (sequence partly withheld): f1 bacteriophage origin of replication; arrow indicates direction of (+) strand synthesis
   2255..2312    +  promoter       AmpR promoter (fragment): bla
   2321..3136    -  CDS            KanR: aminoglycoside phosphotransferase; aph(3')-Ia; confers resistance to kanamycin in bacteria or G418 (Geneticin®) in eukaryotes
   3258..3846    +  rep_origin     ori: high-copy-number ColE1/pMB1/pBR322/pUC origin of replication
   4032..4171    -  misc_feature   bom: basis of mobility region from pBR322
   4273..4464    -  CDS            rop: Rop protein, which maintains plasmids at low copy number; rop
   4481..4861    +  CDS            YPB1_ECOLX: Protein predicted: Swiss-Prot protein existence level 4. From Escherichia coli.
   4933..5224    -  CDS            TcR (fragment): tetracycline efflux protein; tet; confers resistance to tetracycline
   5239..5260    -  protein_bind   CAP binding site: CAP binding activates transcription in the presence of cAMP. E. coli catabolite activator protein
   5273..6355    -  CDS            lacI: lac repressor; lacI; The lac repressor binds to the lac operator to inhibit transcription in E. coli. This inhibition can be relieved by adding lactose or isopropyl-β-D-thiogalactopyranoside (IPTG).
   6356..6433    -  promoter       lacI promoter: lacI
   6441..77      -  CDS            TcR (fragment) (across the origin): tetracycline efflux protein; tet; confers resistance to tetracycline
