[The description below was written by a language model from this plasmid's Addgene catalogue record and pLannotate feature annotations shown in this document.]
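Description:
pET28a-SdrG_N2N3-B1-HIS-ybbr is a bacterial expression plasmid built on the pET28a backbone, about 6.6 kb in total, for producing a fragment of the Staphylococcus epidermidis adhesin SdrG (SD-repeat protein G, a fibrinogen-binding surface protein) in E. coli. It is selected with kanamycin through the aph(3')-Ia KanR gene and replicates from a pBR322-type ColE1 origin accompanied by the bom region and the rop gene, consistent with the low copy number listed in the record. An f1 origin is also present, and short tetracycline-resistance fragments annotated around lacI appear to be non-functional backbone remnants.

The roughly 1.4 kb insert, introduced by Gibson cloning, encodes the N2 and N3 domains together with the B1 domain of SdrG. It sits downstream of a T7 promoter with an adjacent lac operator and the T7 gene 10 ribosome binding site, and is followed by the T7 terminator. The plasmid-borne lacI gene supplies repressor, so expression is IPTG-inducible in hosts that provide T7 RNA polymerase. According to the catalogue fields, the C-terminus carries a 3C protease site, a His tag for affinity purification, and a ybbR tag, a short peptide that can be enzymatically coupled to coenzyme A derivatives for site-specific covalent attachment. The feature tables annotate the His stretch (six codons long) but not the 3C site or ybbR tag. A short "SET1" hit just before the terminator is probably a match to backbone sequence rather than a real fusion partner.

The stated purpose is covalent immobilization of the SdrG domains, and the associated publication title concerns calcium stabilization of an exceptionally strong protein fold. The depositor and sequencing-derived records differ by only a few nucleotides in length and show the same feature layout.
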