Addgene plasmid #117980: pET28a-SdrG_N2N3-B1-HIS-ybbr
Purpose: SdrG N2 and N3, B1 domains with C-terminal ybbr tag for covalent immobilization
Depositing lab: Hermann Gaub. Depositing organization: Ludwig-Maximilians-Universitaet Muenchen (LMU). Publication: Calcium stabilizes the strongest protein fold. Milles LF, Unterauer EM, Nicolaus T, Gaub HE. Nat Commun. 2018 Nov 12;9(1):4764. doi: 10.1038/s41467-018-07145-6. PubMed 30420680.
Backbone
  Vector backbone: pET28a
  Backbone manufacturer: EMD Biosciences
  Backbone size w/o insert (bp): 5216
  Total vector size (bp): 6647
  Vector type: Bacterial Expression
Growth in bacteria
  Bacterial resistance: Kanamycin, 50 μg/mL
  Growth temperature: 37°C
  Growth strain: DH5alpha
  Copy number: Low Copy
Gene/Insert
  Gene/Insert name: SdrG_N2N3-B1 (alt name: Staphylococcus epidermidis fibrinogen-binding protein SD-repeat protein G)
  Species: Staphylococcus epidermidis
  Insert size (bp): 1431
  Promoter: T7
  Tag / fusion protein: H3V 3C (C terminal on insert); HIS (C terminal on insert); ybbr (C terminal on insert)
  Cloning method: Gibson Cloning
  Sequencing primers: 5′ TAATACGACTCACTATAGGG; 3′ CTAGTTATTGCTCAGCGGT
Terms and licenses: Academic/Nonprofit Terms; Industry Terms: Not Available to Industry
How to cite: pET28a-SdrG_N2N3-B1-HIS-ybbr was a gift from Hermann Gaub (Addgene plasmid # 117980 ; http://n2t.net/addgene:117980 ; RRID:Addgene_117980)
